>Addgene plasmid #205609 | pcDNA3.1-ROS1-V5/HIS | addgene full sequence | sequence record 407733 | Addgene NGS Result
AAAAACTGACTCTGCGTCTCTTGCTGGGAAGTGGAGCCTTTGGAGAAGTGTATGAAGGAACAGCAGTGGA
CATCTTAGGAGTTGGAAGTGGAGAAATCAAAGTAGCAGTGAAGACTTTGAAGAAGGGTTCCACAGACCAG
GAGAAGATTGAATTCCTGAAGGAGGCACATCTGATGAGCAAATTTAATCATCCCAACATTCTGAAGCAGC
TTGGAGTTTGTCTGCTGAATGAACCCCAATACATTATCCTGGAACTGATGGAGGGAGGAGACCTTCTTAC
TTATTTGCGTAAAGCCCGGATGGCAACGTTTTATGGTCCTTTACTCACCTTGGTTGACCTTGTAGACCTG
TGTGTAGATATTTCAAAAGGCTGTGTCTACTTGGAACGGATGCATTTCATTCACAGGGATCTGGCAGCTA
GAAATTGCCTTGTTTCCGTGAAAGACTATACCAGTCCACGGATAGTGAAGATTGGAGACTTTGGACTCGC
CAGAGACATCTATAAAAATGATTACTATAGAAAGAGAGGGGAAGGCCTGCTCCCAGTTCGGTGGATGGCT
CCAGAAAGTTTGATGGATGGAATCTTCACTACTCAATCTGATGTATGGTCTTTTGGAATTCTGATTTGGG
AGATTTTAACTCTTGGTCATCAGCCTTATCCAGCTCATTCCAACCTTGATGTGTTAAACTATGTGCAAAC
AGGAGGGAGACTGGAGCCACCAAGAAATTGTCCTGATGATCTGTGGAATTTAATGACCCAGTGCTGGGCT
CAAGAACCCGACCAAAGACCTACTTTTCATAGAATTCAGGACCAACTTCAGTTATTCAGAAATTTTTTCT
TAAATAGCATTTATAAGTCCAGAGATGAAGCAAACAACAGTGGAGTCATAAATGAAAGCTTTGAAGGTGA
AGATGGCGATGTGATTTGTTTGAATTCAGATGACATTATGCCAGTTGCTTTAATGGAAACGAAGAACCGA
GAAGGGTTAAACTATATGGTACTTGCTACAGAATGTGGCCAAGGTGAAGAAAAGTCTGAGGGTCCTCTAG
GCTCCCAGGAATCTGAATCTTGTGGTCTGAGGAAAGAAGAGAAGGAACCACATGCAGACAAAGATTTCTG
CCAAGAAAAACAAGTGGCTTACTGCCCTTCTGGCAAGCCTGAAGGCCTGAACTATGCCTGTCTCACTCAC
AGTGGATATGGAGATGGGTCTGATAAGGGTCAAGACAATTCTGCAGATATCCAGCACAGTGGCGGCCGCT
CGAGTCTAGAGGGCCCGCGGTTCGAAGGTAAGCCTATCCCTAACCCTCTCCTCGGTCTCGATTCTACGCG
TACCGGTCATCATCACCATCACCATTGAGTTTAAACCCGCTGATCAGCCTCGACTGTGCCTTCTAGTTGC
CAGCCATCTGTTGTTTGCCCCTCCCCCGTGCCTTCCTTGACCCTGGAAGGTGCCACTCCCACTGTCCTTT
CCTAATAAAATGAGGAAATTGCATCGCATTGTCTGAGTAGGTGTCATTCTATTCTGGGGGGTGGGGTGGG
GCAGGACAGCAAGGGGGAGGATTGGGAAGACAATAGCAGGCATGCTGGGGATGCGGTGGGCTCTATGGCT
TCTGAGGCGGAAAGAACCAGCTGGGGCTCTAGGGGGTATCCCC
[124 nt withheld, positions 1654-1777]
C
[91 nt withheld, positions 1779-1869]
A
[49 nt withheld, positions 1871-1919]
CCTTTGACGTTGGAGTCCACGTTCTTT
[37 nt withheld, positions 1947-1983]
ACCCTATCTCGGTCTATTCTTTTGATTTATAAGGGATTTTGCCGATTTCGGCCTATTGGTTAAAAAATGA
GCTGATTTAACAAAAATTTAACGCGAATTAATTCTGTGGAATGTGTGTCAGTTAGGGTGTGGAAAGTCCC
CAGGCTCCCCAGCAGGCAGAAGTATGCAAAGCATGCATCTCAATTAGTCAGCAACCAGGTGTGGAAAGTC
CCCAGGCTCCCCAGCAGGCAGAAGTATGCAAAGCATGCATCTCAATTAGTCAGCAACCATAGTCCCGCCC
CTAACTCCGCCCATCCCGCCCCTAACTCCGCCCAGTTCCGCCCATTCTCCGCCCCATGGCTGACTAATTT
TTTTTATTTATGCAGAGGCCGAGGCCGCCTCTGCCTCTGAGCTATTCCAGAAGTAGTGAGGAGGCTTTTT
TGGAGGCCTAGGCTTTTGCAAAAAGCTCCCGGGAGCTTGTATATCCATTTTCGGATCTGATCAAGAGACA
GGATGAGGATCGTTTCGCATGATTGAACAAGATGGATTGCACGCAGGTTCTCCGGCCGCTTGGGTGGAGA
GGCTATTCGGCTATGACTGGGCACAACAGACAATCGGCTGCTCTGATGCCGCCGTGTTCCGGCTGTCAGC
GCAGGGGCGCCCGGTTCTTTTTGTCAAGACCGACCTGTCCGGTGCCCTGAATGAACTGCAGGACGAGGCA
GCGCGGCTATCGTGGCTGGCCACGACGGGCGTTCCTTGCGCAGCTGTGCTCGACGTTGTCACTGAAGCGG
GAAGGGACTGGCTGCTATTGGGCGAAGTGCCGGGGCAGGATCTCCTGTCATCTCACCTTGCTCCTGCCGA
GAAAGTATCCATCATGGCTGATGCAATGCGGCGGCTGCATACGCTTGATCCGGCTACCTGCCCATTCGAC
CACCAAGCGAAACATCGCATCGAGCGAGCACGTACTCGGATGGAAGCCGGTCTTGTCGATCAGGATGATC
TGGACGAAGAGCATCAGGGGCTCGCGCCAGCCGAACTGTTCGCCAGGCTCAAGGCGCGCATGCCCGACGG
CGAGGATCTCGTCGTGACCCATGGCGATGCCTGCTTGCCGAATATCATGGTGGAAAATGGCCGCTTTTCT
GGATTCATCGACTGTGGCCGGCTGGGTGTGGCGGACCGCTATCAGGACATAGCGTTGGCTACCCGTGATA
TTGCTGAAGAGCTTGGCGGCGAATGGGCTGACCGCTTCCTCGTGCTTTACGGTATCGCCGCTCCCGATTC
GCAGCGCATCGCCTTCTATCGCCTTCTTGACGAGTTCTTCTGAGCGGGACTCTGGGGTTCGCGAAATGAC
CGACCAAGCGACGCCCAACCTGCCATCACGAGATTTCGATTCCACCGCCGCCTTCTATGAAAGGTTGGGC
TTCGGAATCGTTTTCCGGGACGCCGGCTGGATGATCCTCCAGCGCGGGGATCTCATGCTGGAGTTCTTCG
CCCACCCCAACTTGTTTATTGCAGCTTATAATGGTTACAAATAAAGCAATAGCATCACAAATTTCACAAA
TAAAGCATTTTTTTCACTGCATTCTAGTTGTGGTTTGTCCAAACTCATCAATGTATCTTATCATGTCTGT
ATACCGTCGACCTCTAGCTAGAGCTTGGCGTAATCATGGTCATAGCTGTTTCCTGTGTGAAATTGTTATC
CGCTCACAATTCCACACAACATACGAGCCGGAAGCATAAAGTGTAAAGCCTGGGGTGCCTAATGAGTGAG
CTAACTCACATTAATTGCGTTGCGCTCACTGCCCGCTTTCCAGTCGGGAAACCTGTCGTGCCAGCTGCAT
TAATGAATCGGCCAACGCGCGGGGAGAGGCGGTTTGCGTATTGGGCGCTCTTCCGCTTCCTCGCTCACTG
ACTCGCTGCGCTCGGTCGTTCGGCTGCGGCGAGCGGTATCAGCTCACTCAAAGGCGGTAATACGGTTATC
CACAGAATCAGGGGATAACGCAGGAAAGAACATGTGAGCAAAAGGCCAGCAAAAGGCCAGGAACCGTAAA
AAGGCCGCGTTGCTGGCGTTTTTCCATAGGCTCCGCCCCCCTGACGAGCATCACAAAAATCGACGCTCAA
GTCAGAGGTGGCGAAACCCGACAGGACTATAAAGATACCAGGCGTTTCCCCCTGGAAGCTCCCTCGTGCG
CTCTCCTGTTCCGACCCTGCCGCTTACCGGATACCTGTCCGCCTTTCTCCCTTCGGGAAGCGTGGCGCTT
TCTCATAGCTCACGCTGTAGGTATCTCAGTTCGGTGTAGGTCGTTCGCTCCAAGCTGGGCTGTGTGCACG
AACCCCCCGTTCAGCCCGACCGCTGCGCCTTATCCGGTAACTATCGTCTTGAGTCCAACCCGGTAAGACA
CGACTTATCGCCACTGGCAGCAGCCACTGGTAACAGGATTAGCAGAGCGAGGTATGTAGGCGGTGCTACA
GAGTTCTTGAAGTGGTGGCCTAACTACGGCTACACTAGAAGAACAGTATTTGGTATCTGCGCTCTGCTGA
AGCCAGTTACCTTCGGAAAAAGAGTTGGTAGCTCTTGATCCGGCAAACAAACCACCGCTGGTAGCGGTGG
TTTTTTTGTTTGCAAGCAGCAGATTACGCGCAGAAAAAAAGGATCTCAAGAAGATCCTTTGATCTTTTCT
ACGGGGTCTGACGCTCAGTGGAACGAAAACTCACGTTAAGGGATTTTGGTCATGAGATTATCAAAAAGGA
TCTTCACCTAGATCCTTTTAAATTAAAAATGAAGTTTTAAATCAATCTAAAGTATATATGAGTAAACTTG
GTCTGACAGTTACCAATGCTTAATCAGTGAGGCACCTATCTCAGCGATCTGTCTATTTCGTTCATCCATA
GTTGCCTGACTCCCCGTCGTGTAGATAACTACGATACGGGAGGGCTTACCATCTGGCCCCAGTGCTGCAA
TGATACCGCGAGACCCACGCTCACCGGCTCCAGATTTATCAGCAATAAACCAGCCAGCCGGAAGGGCCGA
GCGCAGAAGTGGTCCTGCAACTTTATCCGCCTCCATCCAGTCTATTAATTGTTGCCGGGAAGCTAGAGTA
AGTAGTTCGCCAGTTAATAGTTTGCGCAACGTTGTTGCCATTGCTACAGGCATCGTGGTGTCACGCTCGT
CGTTTGGTATGGCTTCATTCAGCTCCGGTTCCCAACGATCAAGGCGAGTTACATGATCCCCCATGTTGTG
CAAAAAAGCGGTTAGCTCCTTCGGTCCTCCGATCGTTGTCAGAAGTAAGTTGGCCGCAGTGTTATCACTC
ATGGTTATGGCAGCACTGCATAATTCTCTTACTGTCATGCCATCCGTAAGATGCTTTTCTGTGACTGGTG
AGTACTCAACCAAGTCATTCTGAGAATAGTGTATGCGGCGACCGAGTTGCTCTTGCCCGGCGTCAATACG
GGATAATACCGCGCCACATAGCAGAACTTTAAAAGTGCTCATCATTGGAAAACGTTCTTCGGGGCGAAAA
CTCTCAAGGATCTTACCGCTGTTGAGATCCAGTTCGATGTAACCCACTCGTGCACCCAACTGATCTTCAG
CATCTTTTACTTTCACCAGCGTTTCTGGGTGAGCAAAAACAGGAAGGCAAAATGCCGCAAAAAAGGGAAT
AAGGGCGACACGGAAATGTTGAATACTCATACTCTTCCTTTTTCAATATTATTGAAGCATTTATCAGGGT
TATTGTCTCATGAGCGGATACATATTTGAATGTATTTAGAAAAATAAACAAATAGGGGTTCCGCGCACAT
TTCCCCGAAAAGTGCCACCTGACGTCGACGGATCGGGAGATCTCCCGATCCCCTATGGTGCACTCTCAGT
ACAATCTGCTCTGATGCCGCATAGTTAAGCCAGTATCTGCTCCCTGCTTGTGTGTTGGAGGTCGCTGAGT
AGTGCGCGAGCAAAATTTAAGCTACAACAAGGCAAGGCTTGACCGACAATTGCATGAAGAATCTGCTTAG
GGTTAGGCGTTTTGCGCTGCTTCGCGATGTACGGGCCAGATATACGCGTTGACATTGATTATTGACTAGT
TATTAATAGTAATCAATTACGGGGTCATTAGTTCATAGCCCATATATGGAGTTCCGCGTTACATAACTTA
CGGTAAATGGCCCGCCTGGCTGACCGCCCAACGACCCCCGCCCATTGACGTCAATAATGACGTATGTTCC
CATAGTAACGCCAATAGGGACTTTCCATTGACGTCAATGGGTGGAGTATTTACGGTAAACTGCCCACTTG
GCAGTACATCAAGTGTATCATATGCCAAGTACGCCCCCTATTGACGTCAATGACGGTAAATGGCCCGCCT
GGCATTATGCCCAGTACATGACCTTATGGGACTTTCCTACTTGGCAGTACATCTACGTATTAGTCATCGC
TATTACCATGGTGATGCGGTTTTGGCAGTACATCAATGGGCGTGGATAGCGGTTTGACTCACGGGGATTT
CCAAGTCTCCACCCCATTGACGTCAATGGGAGTTTGTTTTGGCACCAAAATCAACGGGACTTTCCAAAAT
GTCGTAACAACTCCGCCCCATTGACGCAAATGGGCGGTAGGCGTGTACGGTGGGAGGTCTATATAAGCAG
AGCTCTCTGGCTAACTAGAGAACCCACTGCTTACTGGCTTATCGAAATTAATACGACTCACTATAGGGAG
ACCCAAGCTGGCTAGTTAAGCTTGGTACCGAGCTCGGATCCAGTACCCTTCACCATGAAGAACATTTACT
GTCTTATTCCGAAGCTTGTCAATTTTGCAACTCTTGGCTGCCTATGGATTTCTGTGGTGCAGTGTACAGT
TTTAAATAGCTGCCTAAAGTCGTGTGTAACTAATCTGGGCCAGCAGCTTGACCTTGGCACACCACATAAT
CTGAGTGAACCGTGTATCCAAGGATGTCACTTTTGGAACTCTGTAGATCAGAAAAACTGTGCTTTAAAGT
GTCGGGAGTCGTGTGAGGTTGGCTGTAGCAGCGCGGAAGGTGCATATGAAGAGGAAGTACTGGAAAATGC
AGACCTACCAACTGCTCCCTTTGCTTCTTCCATTGGAAGCCACAATATGACATTACGATGGAAATCTGCA
AACTTCTCTGGAGTAAAATACATCATTCAGTGGAAATATGCACAACTTCTGGGAAGCTGGACTTATACTA
AGACTGTGTCCAGACCGTCCTATGTGGTCAAGCCCCTGCACCCCTTCACTGAGTACATTTTCCGAGTGGT
TTGGATCTTCACAGCGCAGCTGCAGCTCTACTCCCCTCCAAGTCCCAGTTACAGGACTCATCCTCATGGA
GTTCCTGAAACTGCACCTTTGATTAGGAATATTGAGAGCTCAAGTCCCGACACTGTGGAAGTCAGCTGGG
ATCCACCTCAATTCCCAGGTGGACCTATTTTGGGTTATAACTTAAGGCTGATCAGCAAAAATCAAAAATT
AGATGCAGGGACACAGAGAACCAGTTTCCAGTTTTACTCCACTTTACCAAATACTATCTACAGGTTTTCT
ATTGCAGCAGTAAATGAAGTTGGTGAGGGTCCAGAAGCAGAATCTAGTATTACCACTTCATCTTCAGCAG
TTCAACAAGAGGAACAGTGGCTCTTTTTATCCAGAAAAACTTCTCTAAGAAAGAGATCTTTAAAACATTT
AGTAGATGAAGCACATTGCCTTCGGTTGGATGCTATATACCATAATATTACAGGAATATCTGTTGATGTC
CACCAGCAAATTGTTTATTTCTCTGAAGGAACTCTCATATGGGCGAAGAAGGCTGCCAACATGTCTGATG
TATCTGACCTGAGAATTTTTTACAGAGGTTCAGGATTAATTTCTTCTATCTCCATAGATTGGCTTTATCA
AAGAATGTATTTCATCATGGATGAACTGGTATGTGTCTGTGATTTAGAGAACTGCTCAAACATCGAGGAA
ATTACTCCACCCTCTATTAGTGCACCTCAAAAAATTGTGGCTGATTCATACAATGGGTATGTCTTTTACC
TCCTGAGAGATGGCATTTATAGAGCAGACCTTCCTGTACCATCTGGCCGGTGTGCAGAAGCTGTGCGTAT
TGTGGAGAGTTGCACGTTAAAGGACTTTGCAATCAAGCCACAAGCCAAGCGAATCATTTACTTCAATGAC
ACTGCCCAAGTCTTCATGTCAACATTTCTGGATGGCTCTGCTTCCCATCTCATCCTACCTCGCATCCCCT
TTGCTGATGTGAAAAGTTTTGCTTGTGAAAACAATGACTTTCTTGTCACAGATGGCAAGGTCATTTTCCA
ACAGGATGCTTTGTCTTTTAATGAATTCATCGTGGGATGTGACCTGAGTCACATAGAAGAATTTGGGTTT
GGTAACTTGGTCATCTTTGGCTCATCCTCCCAGCTGCACCCTCTGCCAGGCCGCCCGCAGGAGCTTTCGG
TGCTGTTTGGCTCTCACCAGGCTCTTGTTCAATGGAAGCCTCCTGCCCTTGCCATAGGAGCCAATGTCAT
CCTGATCAGTGATATTATTGAACTCTTTGAATTGGGCCCTTCTGCCTGGCAGAACTGGACCTATGAGGTG
AAAGTATCCACCCAAGACCCTCCTGAAGTCACTCATATTTTCTTGAACATAAGTGGAACCATGCTGAATG
TACCTGAGCTGCAGAGTGCTATGAAATACAAGGTTTCTGTGAGAGCAAGTTCTCCAAAGAGGCCAGGCCC
CTGGTCAGAGCCCTCAGTGGGTACTACCCTGGTGCCAGCTAGTGAACCACCATTTATCATGGCTGTGAAA
GAAGATGGGCTTTGGAGTAAACCATTAAATAGCTTTGGCCCAGGAGAGTTCTTATCCTCTGATATAGGAA
ATGTGTCAGACATGGATTGGTATAACAACAGCCTCTACTACAGTGACACGAAAGGCGACGTTTTTGTGTG
GCTGCTGAATGGGACGGATATCTCAGAGAATTATCACCTACCCAGCATTGCAGGAGCAGGGGCTTTAGCT
TTTGAGTGGCTGGGTCACTTTCTCTACTGGGCTGGAAAGACATATGTGATACAAAGGCAGTCTGTGTTGA
CGGGACACACAGACATTGTTACCCACGTGAAGCTATTGGTGAATGACATGGTGGTGGATTCAGTTGGTGG
ATATCTCTACTGGACCACACTCTATTCAGTGGAAAGCACCAGACTAAATGGGGAAAGTTCCCTTGTACTA
CAGACACAGCCTTGGTTTTCTGGGAAAAAGGTAATTGCTCTAACTTTAGACCTCAGTGATGGGCTCCTGT
ATTGGTTGGTTCAAGACAGTCAATGTATTCACCTGTACACAGCTGTTCTTCGGGGACAGAGCACTGGGGA
TACCACCATCACAGAATTTGCAGCCTGGAGTACTTCTGAAATTTCCCAGAATGCACTGATGTACTATAGT
GGTCGGCTGTTCTGGATCAATGGCTTTAGGATTATCACAACTCAAGAAATAGGTCAGAAAACCAGTGTCT
CTGTTTTGGAACCAGCCAGATTTAATCAGTTCACAATTATTCAGACATCCCTTAAGCCCCTGCCAGGGAA
CTTTTCCTTTACCCCTAAGGTTATTCCAGATTCTGTTCAAGAGTCTTCATTTAGGATTGAAGGAAATGCT
TCAAGTTTTCAAATCCTGTGGAATGGTCCCCCTGCGGTAGACTGGGGTGTAGTTTTCTACAGTGTAGAAT
TTAGTGCTCATTCTAAGTTCTTGGCTAGTGAACAACACTCTTTACCTGTATTTACTGTGGAAGGACTGGA
ACCTTATGCCTTATTTAATCTTTCTGTCACTCCTTATACCTACTGGGGAAAGGGCCCCAAAACATCTCTG
TCACTTCGAGCACCTGAAACAGTTCCATCAGCACCAGAGAACCCCAGAATATTTATATTACCAAGTGGAA
AATGCTGCAACAAGAATGAAGTTGTGGTGGAATTTAGGTGGAACAAACCTAAGCATGAAAATGGGGTGTT
AACAAAATTTGAAATTTTCTACAATATATCCAATCAAAGTATTACAAACAAAACATGTGAAGACTGGATT
GCTGTCAATGTCACTCCCTCAGTGATGTCTTTTCAACTTGAAGGCATGAGTCCCAGATGCTTTATTGCCT
TCCAGGTTAGGGCCTTTACATCTAAGGGGCCAGGACCATATGCTGACGTTGTAAAGTCTACAACATCAGA
AATCAACCCATTTCCTCACCTCATAACTCTTCTTGGTAACAAGATAGTTTTTTTAGATATGGATCAAAAT
CAAGTTGTGTGGACGTTTTCAGCAGAAAGAGTTATCAGTGCCGTTTGCTACACAGCTGATAATGAGATGG
GATATTATGCTGAAGGGGACTCACTCTTTCTTCTGCACTTGCACAATCGCTCTAGCTCTGAGCTTTTCCA
AGATTCACTGGTTTTTGATATCACAGTTATTACAATTGACTGGATTTCAAGGCACCTCTACTTTGCACTG
AAAGAATCACAAAATGGAATGCAAGTATTTGATGTTGATCTTGAACACAAGGTGAAATATCCCAGAGAGG
TGAAGATTCACAATAGGAATTCAACAATAATTTCTTTTTCTGTATATCCTCTTTTAAGTCGCTTGTATTG
GACAGAAGTTTCCAATTTTGGCTACCAGATGTTCTACTACAGTATTATCAGTCACACCTTGCACCGAATT
CTGCAACCCACAGCTACAAACCAACAAAACAAAAGGAATCAATGTTCTTGTAATGTGACTGAATTTGAGT
TAAGTGGAGCAATGGCTATTGATACCTCTAACCTAGAGAAACCATTGATATACTTTGCCAAAGCACAAGA
GATCTGGGCAATGGATCTGGAAGGCTGTCAGTGTTGGAGAGTTATCACAGTACCTGCTATGCTCGCAGGA
AAAACCCTTGTTAGCTTAACTGTGGATGGAGATCTTATATACTGGATCATCACAGCAAAGGACAGCACAC
AGATTTATCAGGCAAAGAAAGGAAATGGGGCCATCGTTTCCCAGGTGAAGGCCCTAAGGAGTAGGCATAT
CTTGGCTTACAGTTCAGTTATGCAGCCTTTTCCAGATAAAGCGTTTCTGTCTCTAGCTTCAGACACTGTG
GAACCAACTATACTTAATGCCACTAACACTAGCCTCACAATCAGATTACCTCTGGCCAAGACAAACCTCA
CATGGTATGGCATCACCAGCCCTACTCCAACATACCTGGTTTATTATGCAGAAGTTAATGACAGGAAAAA
CAGCTCTGACTTGAAATATAGAATTCTGGAATTTCAGGACAGTATAGCTCTTATTGAAGATTTACAACCA
TTTTCAACATACATGATACAGATAGCTGTAAAAAATTATTATTCAGATCCTTTGGAACATTTACCACCAG
GAAAAGAGATTTGGGGAAAAACTAAAAATGGAGTACCAGAGGCAGTGCAGCTCATTAATACAACTGTGCG
GTCAGACACCAGCCTCATTATATCTTGGAGAGAATCTCACAAGCCAAATGGACCTAAAGAATCAGTCCGT
TATCAGTTGGCAATCTCACACCTGGCCCTAATTCCTGAAACTCCTCTAAGACAAAGTGAATTTCCAAATG
GAAGGCTCACTCTCCTTGTTACTAGACTGTCTGGTGGAAATATTTATGTGTTAAAGGTTCTTGCCTGCCA
CTCTGAGGAAATGTGGTGTACAGAGAGTCATCCTGTCACTGTGGAAATGTTTAACACACCAGAGAAACCT
TATTCCTTGGTTCCAGAGAACACTAGTTTGCAATTTAATTGGAAGGCTCCATTGAATGTTAACCTCATCA
GATTTTGGGTTGAGCTACAGAAGTGGAAATACAATGAGTTTTACCATGTTAAAACTTCATGCAGCCAAGG
TCCTGCTTATGTCTGTAATATCACAAATCTACAACCTTATACTTCATATAATGTCAGAGTAGTGGTGGTT
TATAAGACGGGAGAAAATAGCACCTCACTTCCAGAAAGCTTTAAGACAAAAGCTGGAGTCCCAAATAAAC
CAGGCATTCCCAAATTACTAGAAGGGAGTAAAAATTCAATACAGTGGGAGAAAGCTGAAGATAATGGATG
TAGAATTACATACTATATCCTTGAGATAAGAAAGAGCACTTCAAATAATTTACAGAACCAGAATTTAAGG
TGGAAGATGACATTTAATGGATCCTGCAGTAGTGTTTGCACATGGAAGTCCAAAAACCTGAAAGGAATAT
TTCAGTTCAGAGTAGTAGCTGCAAATAATCTAGGGTTTGGTGAATATAGTGGAATCAGTGAGAATATTAT
ATTAGTTGGAGATGATTTTTGGATACCAGAAACAAGTTTCATACTTACTATTATAGTTGGAATATTTCTG
GTTGTTACAATCCCACTGACCTTTGTCTGGCATAGAAGATTAAAGAATCAAAAAAGTGCCAAGGAAGGGG
TGACAGTGCTTATAAACGAAGACAAAGAGTTGGCTGAGCTGCGAGGTCTGGCAGCCGGAGTAGGCCTGGC
TAATGCCTGCTATGCAATACATACTCTTCCAACCCAAGAGGAGATTGAAAATCTTCCTGCCTTCCCTCGG
G
Features (pLannotate 1.2.2; 21 found; start..end, strand, type, name):
   1287..1328    +  CDS            V5 tag: epitope tag from simian virus 5
   1384..1608    +  polyA_signal   bGH poly(A) signal: bovine growth hormone polyadenylation signal
   1612..1633    +  promoter       SV40 promoter (fragment): SV40 enhancer and early promoter
   1654..2082    +  rep_origin     f1 ori (sequence partly withheld): f1 bacteriophage origin of replication; arrow indicates direction of (+) strand synthesis
   2096..2425    +  promoter       SV40 promoter: SV40 enhancer and early promoter
   2492..3283    +  CDS            neo: KKA2_KLEPN - Also known as kan, nptII. Experimental evidence at protein level: Swiss-Prot protein existence level 1. Resistance to kanamycin, neomycin, paromomycin, ribostamycin, butirosin and gentamicin B. From Klebsiella pneumoniae.
   3309..3467    +  CDS            ble (fragment): BLE_KLEPN - Experimental evidence at protein level: Swiss-Prot protein existence level 1. Binding protein with a strong affinity to the bleomycin family of antibiotics. Binds to CL990; an antimitotic-antibiotic compound. From Klebsiella pneumoniae.
   3462..3583    +  polyA_signal   SV40 poly(A) signal: SV40 polyadenylation signal
   3654..3676    -  protein_bind   lac operator (fragment): The lac repressor binds to the lac operator to inhibit transcription in E. coli. This inhibition can be relieved by adding lactose or isopropyl-β-D-thiogalactopyranoside (IPTG). lac repressor encoded by lacI
   3680..3710    -  promoter       lac promoter: promoter for the E. coli lac operon
   3725..3746    -  protein_bind   CAP binding site: CAP binding activates transcription in the presence of cAMP. E. coli catabolite activator protein
   3759..3851    -  CDS            lacI (fragment): lac repressor; lacI; The lac repressor binds to the lac operator to inhibit transcription in E. coli. This inhibition can be relieved by adding lactose or isopropyl-β-D-thiogalactopyranoside (IPTG).
   4034..4622    -  rep_origin     ori: high-copy-number ColE1/pMB1/pBR322/pUC origin of replication
   4793..5653    -  CDS            AmpR: β-lactamase; bla; confers resistance to ampicillin, carbenicillin, and related antibiotics
   5654..5758    -  promoter       AmpR promoter: bla
   5817..5869    -  misc_feature   bom (fragment): basis of mobility region from pBR322
   6024..6403    +  enhancer       CMV enhancer: human cytomegalovirus immediate early enhancer
   6404..6607    +  promoter       CMV promoter: human cytomegalovirus (CMV) immediate early promoter
   6603..6636    +  LTR            5' LTR (truncated) (fragment): truncated 5' long terminal repeat (LTR) from HIV-1
   6652..6670    +  promoter       T7 promoter: promoter for bacteriophage T7 RNA polymerase
   6728..1214    +  CDS            ROS1 (across the origin): ROS1_HUMAN - Also known as MCF3, ROS. Experimental evidence at protein level: Swiss-Prot protein existence level 1. Orphan receptor tyrosine kinase (RTK) that plays a role in epithelial cell differentiation and regionalization of the proximal epididymal epithelium. May activate several downstream signaling pathways related to cell differentiation, proliferation, growth and survival including the PI3 kinase-mTOR signaling pathway. Mediates the phosphorylation of PTPN11, an activator of this pathway. May also phosphorylate and activate the transcription factor STAT3 to control anchorage-independ
