[The description below was written by a language model from this plasmid's Addgene catalogue record and pLannotate feature annotations shown in this document.]
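Description:
pcDNA3.1-ROS1-V5/HIS is a mammalian expression plasmid built on the Invitrogen pcDNA3.1-V5/His backbone, into which the coding sequence for the human ROS1 receptor tyrosine kinase was inserted by TOPO cloning. The sequenced construct is about 12.6 kb, and the ROS1 open reading frame accounts for more than half of it, spanning the numbering origin of the circular record. Transcription is driven by the human cytomegalovirus immediate-early enhancer and promoter and is terminated by the bovine growth hormone polyadenylation signal. A T7 promoter lies between the CMV promoter and the insert and can serve for in vitro transcription or as a sequencing primer site. The catalogue lists a C-terminal V5-His tag supplied by the backbone. The feature table annotates the V5 epitope just downstream of ROS1, but it does not separately call the polyhistidine stretch. Short matches annotated as an HIV-1 LTR fragment, an extra SV40 promoter fragment, and ble, lacI and bom fragments are most likely backbone remnants or annotation artefacts, not functional parts.

In E. coli the plasmid is maintained at high copy through a ColE1/pUC-type origin and selected with ampicillin via the β-lactamase gene. An f1 origin is also present and allows single-stranded DNA production. For mammalian cells, a neomycin phosphotransferase cassette under the SV40 early promoter, with an SV40 polyadenylation signal, permits G418 selection of stable transfectants.

The construct is intended for expressing tagged ROS1 in mammalian cells, where the V5 and His tags allow detection or purification. The associated publication describes a reporter for profiling the in-cell activity of oncogenic protein kinases.
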