Addgene plasmid #205609: pcDNA3.1-ROS1-V5/HIS
Purpose: Expression of human ROS1 receptor tyrosine kinase in mammalian cells
Depositing lab: Pavel Krejčí. Depositing organization: Masaryk University. Publication: One reporter for in-cell activity profiling of majority of protein kinase oncogenes. Gudernova I, Foldynova-Trantirkova S, Ghannamova BE, Fafilek B, Varecha M, Balek L, Hruba E, Jonatova L, Jelinkova I, Kunova Bosakova M, Trantirek L, Mayer J, Krejci P. Elife. 2017 Feb 15;6. pii: e21536. doi: 10.7554/eLife.21536. PubMed 28199182.
Backbone
  Vector backbone: pcDNA3.1-V5/His
  Backbone manufacturer: Invitrogen
  Vector type: Mammalian Expression
Growth in bacteria
  Bacterial resistance: Ampicillin, 100 μg/mL
  Growth temperature: 37°C
  Growth strain: DH5alpha
  Copy number: High Copy
Gene/Insert
  Gene/Insert name: ROS1 receptor tyrosine kinase
  Species: H. sapiens (human)
  Entrez Gene: ROS1 (a.k.a. MCF3, ROS, c-ros-1)
  Promoter: CMV
  Tag / fusion protein: V5-His (C terminal on backbone)
  Cloning method: TOPO Cloning
Terms and licenses: Academic/Nonprofit Terms; Industry Terms: Not Available to Industry
How to cite: pcDNA3.1-ROS1-V5/HIS was a gift from Pavel Krejčí (Addgene plasmid # 205609 ; http://n2t.net/addgene:205609 ; RRID:Addgene_205609)
